Addgene plasmid #1199: sup35-R320I
Depositing lab: Susan Lindquist. Depositing organization: Whitehead Institute for Biomedical Research. Publication: Epigenetic regulation of translation reveals hidden genetic variation to produce complex traits. True HL, Berlin I, Lindquist SL. Nature 2004 Sep 9;431(7005):184-7. Epub 2004 Aug 15. 10.1038/nature02885 PubMed 15311209.
Backbone
  Vector backbone: pRS306
  Backbone manufacturer: Hieter
  Backbone size w/o insert (bp): 4381
  Vector type: Yeast Expression
  Selectable markers: URA3
Growth in bacteria
  Bacterial resistance: Ampicillin, 100 μg/mL
  Growth temperature: 37°C
  Growth strain: DH5alpha
  Copy number: High Copy
Gene/Insert
  Gene/Insert name: Sup35p
  Species: S. cerevisiae (budding yeast)
  Insert size (bp): 2057
  Mutation: changed arg 320 to isoleucine
  GenBank ID: NC_001136
  Entrez Gene: SUP35 (a.k.a. YDR172W, GST1, PNM2, SAL3, SUF12, SUP2, SUP36)
  Cloning method: Restriction Enzyme; 5′ cloning site EcoRI (not destroyed); 3′ cloning site XhoI (not destroyed)
  Sequencing primers: 5′ n/a
Terms and licenses: Academic/Nonprofit Terms; Industry Terms: Not Available to Industry
Depositor comments: yeast integration plasmid for replacement of Sup35 with mutant. Cut with AgeI for integration. Additional Reference: Bradley ME, Bagriantsev S, Vishveshwara N and Liebman SW. Guanidine reduces stop codon read-through caused by missense mutations in SUP35 or SUP45. Yeast 20, 625-632 (2003).
How to cite: sup35-R320I was a gift from Susan Lindquist (Addgene plasmid # 1199 ; http://n2t.net/addgene:1199 ; RRID:Addgene_1199)
