[The description below was written by a language model from this plasmid's Addgene catalogue record.]
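Description:
sup35-R320I is a yeast integrating plasmid built on the pRS306 backbone (about 4.4 kb without insert). pRS306 belongs to the pRS series of shuttle vectors and has no yeast replication origin or centromere, so it can only be maintained in Saccharomyces cerevisiae by recombining into the genome. Transformants are selected through the URA3 auxotrophic marker. In Escherichia coli the plasmid replicates at high copy number and is selected with ampicillin.

The insert is a roughly 2.06 kb fragment of the S. cerevisiae SUP35 gene, cloned between EcoRI and XhoI sites that both remain intact. It carries a missense mutation changing arginine 320 to isoleucine. SUP35 encodes the translation termination factor eRF3, the protein whose aggregated form underlies the [PSI+] prion. The record does not name a promoter or any epitope tag. Although the catalogue lists the vector type as yeast expression, the depositor describes it as an integration plasmid for replacing chromosomal SUP35 with the mutant allele. Linearising the plasmid with AgeI is indicated as the way to direct integration, presumably by homologous recombination at the SUP35 locus. Because URA3 is counter-selectable, such a design generally permits later loss of the vector sequences, but the record does not spell out this step.

An additional reference in the depositor comments concerns stop codon read-through caused by missense mutations in SUP35 or SUP45. The associated publication examines how epigenetic regulation of translation exposes hidden genetic variation. Together these suggest the plasmid is used to create strains with genetically impaired termination, for comparison with prion-based effects. No feature table was supplied, so element positions cannot be confirmed.
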