>Addgene plasmid #1199 | sup35-R320I | addgene partial sequence | sequence record 16447 | 1199 with ySUP35-F 5'-acggaggaaaaatcggaact
AATCTCTGATCAACACATAATACCAACAATGCCAATGTTACCAGTGCTGATGCCTTGATCAAGGAACAGG
AAGAAGAAGTGGATGACGAAGTTGTTAACGATATGTTTGGTGGTAAAGATCACGTTTCTTTAATTTTCAT
GGGTCATGTTGATGCCGGTAAATCTACTATGGGTGGTAATCTACTATACTTGACTGGCTCTGTGGATAAG
AGAACTATTGAGAAATATGAAAGAGAAGCCAAGGATGCAGGCAGACAAGGTTGGTACTTGTCATGGGTCA
TGGATACCAACAAAGAAGAAATAAATGATGGTAAGACTATCGAAGTTGGTAAGGCCTACTTTGAAACTGA
AAAAAGGCGTTATACCATATTGGATGCTCCTGGTCATAAAATGTACGTTTCCGAGATGATCGGTGGTGCT
TCTCAAGCTGATGTTGGTGTTTTGGTCATTTCCGCCAGAAAGGGTGAGTACGAAACCGGTTTTGAGAGAG
GTGGTCAAACTCGTGAACACGCCCTATTGGCCAAGACCCAAGGTGTTAATAAGATGGTTGTCGTCGTAAA
TAAGATGGATGACCCAACCGTTAACTGGTCTAAGGAACGTTACGACCAATGTGTGAGTAATGTCAGCAAT
TTCTTGAGAGCAATTGGTTACAACATTAAGACAGACGTTGTATTTATGCCAGTATCCGGCTACAGTGGTG
CAAATTTGAAAGATCACGTAGATCCAAAAGAATGCCCATGGTACACCGGCCCAACTCTGTTAGAATATCT
GGATACAATGAACCACGTCGACCGTCACATCAATGCTCCATTCAT
